Addgene plasmid #89533: Cox8x2-ReNL_pcDNA3
Purpose: Red color variant of bright luminescent protein, targeted to the Mitochondria
Depositing lab: Takeharu Nagai. Depositing organization: The University of Osaka. Publication: Five colour variants of bright luminescent protein for real-time multicolour bioimaging. Suzuki K, Kimura T, Shinoda H, Bai G, Daniels MJ, Arai Y, Nakano M, Nagai T. Nat Commun. 2016 Dec 14;7:13718. doi: 10.1038/ncomms13718. PubMed 27966527.
Backbone
  Vector backbone: pcDNA3
  Backbone manufacturer: Invitrogen
  Backbone size w/o insert (bp): 5400
  Vector type: Mammalian Expression
  Selectable markers: Neomycin (select with G418)
Growth in bacteria
  Bacterial resistance: Ampicillin, 100 μg/mL
  Growth temperature: 37°C
  Growth strain: DH5alpha
  Copy number: High Copy
Gene/Insert
  Gene/Insert name: ReNL
  Species: Synthetic
  Insert size (bp): 1908
  GenBank ID: LC128718
  Promoter: CMV
  Tag / fusion protein: CoxVIII X2 (N terminal on insert)
  Cloning method: Restriction Enzyme; 5′ cloning site BamHI (not destroyed); 3′ cloning site XhoI (not destroyed)
  Sequencing primers: 5′ CMV-F; 3′ BGHrev
Terms and licenses: Academic/Nonprofit Terms; Industry Terms: Not Available to Industry
Depositor comments: Derived from NanoLuc luciferase
How to cite: Cox8x2-ReNL_pcDNA3 was a gift from Takeharu Nagai (Addgene plasmid # 89533 ; http://n2t.net/addgene:89533 ; RRID:Addgene_89533)
