[The description below was written by a language model from this plasmid's Addgene catalogue record and pLannotate feature annotations shown in this document.]
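Description:
Cox8x2-ReNL_pcDNA3 is a mammalian expression plasmid built on the pcDNA3 backbone that produces a mitochondrially targeted form of ReNL, the red colour variant in a series of bright luminescent proteins derived from NanoLuc luciferase. The sequenced plasmid is about 7.5 kb. It replicates in E. coli at high copy from a ColE1/pUC-type origin and is selected with ampicillin through the β-lactamase gene. An f1 origin is also present. For selecting transfected mammalian cells, an SV40 early promoter drives a neomycin phosphotransferase gene followed by an SV40 polyadenylation signal, which confers G418 resistance.

The synthetic insert sits between BamHI and XhoI sites and is expressed from the CMV immediate-early enhancer and promoter, with the bovine growth hormone polyadenylation signal terminating the transcript. T7 and SP6 phage promoters from the backbone flank the cloning region. The reading frame begins with two tandem copies of the presequence of human cytochrome c oxidase subunit VIII, which directs import of the fusion into mitochondria. The feature table then annotates tdTomato fused directly upstream of a human codon-optimised NanoLuc. This layout fits a design in which energy from the luciferase reaction is transferred to the attached fluorescent protein, so the emitted light is shifted toward red. A few short annotations, including a truncated HIV-1 LTR fragment, a ble fragment and a lacI fragment, look like incidental backbone matches rather than functional parts. The construct is intended for bioluminescence imaging of mitochondria in live mammalian cells, and it can be combined with other colour variants from the same series for multicolour imaging.
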