Features (pLannotate 1.2.2; 24 found; start..end, strand, type, name):
    165..544     +  enhancer       CMV enhancer: human cytomegalovirus immediate early enhancer
    545..748     +  promoter       CMV promoter: human cytomegalovirus (CMV) immediate early promoter
    744..777     +  LTR            5' LTR (truncated) (fragment): truncated 5' long terminal repeat (LTR) from HIV-1
    793..811     +  promoter       T7 promoter: promoter for bacteriophage T7 RNA polymerase
    845..919     +  CDS            COX8 presequence: mitochondrial presequence of human cytochrome c oxidase subunit VIII (Rizutto et al., 1989)
    939..1012    +  CDS            COX8 presequence (fragment): mitochondrial presequence of human cytochrome c oxidase subunit VIII (Rizutto et al., 1989)
   1034..2434    +  CDS            tdTomato: tdTomato is a basic (constitutively fluorescent) orange fluorescent protein published in 2004, derived from Discosoma sp.. It is reported to be a somewhat slowly-maturing tandem dimer with low acid sensitivity.
   2441..2941    +  CDS            Nluc: NanoLuc® luciferase human codon-optimized
   2969..2987    -  promoter       SP6 promoter: promoter for bacteriophage SP6 RNA polymerase
   3013..3237    +  polyA_signal   bGH poly(A) signal: bovine growth hormone polyadenylation signal
   3241..3262    +  promoter       SV40 promoter (fragment): SV40 enhancer and early promoter
   3283..3711    +  rep_origin     f1 ori (sequence partly withheld): f1 bacteriophage origin of replication; arrow indicates direction of (+) strand synthesis
   3725..4054    +  promoter       SV40 promoter: SV40 enhancer and early promoter
   4121..4912    +  CDS            neo: KKA2_KLEPN - Also known as kan, nptII. Experimental evidence at protein level: Swiss-Prot protein existence level 1. Resistance to kanamycin, neomycin, paromomycin, ribostamycin, butirosin and gentamicin B. From Klebsiella pneumoniae.
   4936..5094    +  CDS            ble (fragment): BLE_KLEPN - Experimental evidence at protein level: Swiss-Prot protein existence level 1. Binding protein with a strong affinity to the bleomycin family of antibiotics. Binds to CL990; an antimitotic-antibiotic compound. From Klebsiella pneumoniae.
   5089..5210    +  polyA_signal   SV40 poly(A) signal: SV40 polyadenylation signal
   5283..5299    -  protein_bind   lac operator: The lac repressor binds to the lac operator to inhibit transcription in E. coli. This inhibition can be relieved by adding lactose or isopropyl-β-D-thiogalactopyranoside (IPTG). lac repressor encoded by lacI
   5307..5337    -  promoter       lac promoter: promoter for the E. coli lac operon
   5352..5373    -  protein_bind   CAP binding site: CAP binding activates transcription in the presence of cAMP. E. coli catabolite activator protein
   5386..5478    -  CDS            lacI (fragment): lac repressor; lacI; The lac repressor binds to the lac operator to inhibit transcription in E. coli. This inhibition can be relieved by adding lactose or isopropyl-β-D-thiogalactopyranoside (IPTG).
   5661..6249    -  rep_origin     ori: high-copy-number ColE1/pMB1/pBR322/pUC origin of replication
   6420..7280    -  CDS            AmpR: β-lactamase; bla; confers resistance to ampicillin, carbenicillin, and related antibiotics
   7281..7385    -  promoter       AmpR promoter: bla
   7444..10      -  misc_feature   bom (fragment) (across the origin): basis of mobility region from pBR322
>Addgene plasmid #89533 | Cox8x2-ReNL_pcDNA3 | addgene full sequence | sequence record 176634 | Addgene NGS Result
AAGCCAGTATCTGCTCCCTGCTTGTGTGTTGGAGGTCGCTGAGTAGTGCGCGAGCAAAATTTAAGCTACA
ACAAGGCAAGGCTTGACCGACAATTGCATGAAGAATCTGCTTAGGGTTAGGCGTTTTGCGCTGCTTCGCG
ATGTACGGGCCAGATATACGCGTTGACATTGATTATTGACTAGTTATTAATAGTAATCAATTACGGGGTC
ATTAGTTCATAGCCCATATATGGAGTTCCGCGTTACATAACTTACGGTAAATGGCCCGCCTGGCTGACCG
CCCAACGACCCCCGCCCATTGACGTCAATAATGACGTATGTTCCCATAGTAACGCCAATAGGGACTTTCC
ATTGACGTCAATGGGTGGAGTATTTACGGTAAACTGCCCACTTGGCAGTACATCAAGTGTATCATATGCC
AAGTACGCCCCCTATTGACGTCAATGACGGTAAATGGCCCGCCTGGCATTATGCCCAGTACATGACCTTA
TGGGACTTTCCTACTTGGCAGTACATCTACGTATTAGTCATCGCTATTACCATGGTGATGCGGTTTTGGC
AGTACATCAATGGGCGTGGATAGCGGTTTGACTCACGGGGATTTCCAAGTCTCCACCCCATTGACGTCAA
TGGGAGTTTGTTTTGGCACCAAAATCAACGGGACTTTCCAAAATGTCGTAACAACTCCGCCCCATTGACG
CAAATGGGCGGTAGGCGTGTACGGTGGGAGGTCTATATAAGCAGAGCTCTCTGGCTAACTAGAGAACCCA
CTGCTTACTGGCTTATCGAAATTAATACGACTCACTATAGGGAGACCCAAGCTTGAACCGTCAGATCCGC
TAGCATGTCCGTCCTGACGCCGCTGCTGCTGCGGGGCTTGACAGGCTCGGCCCGGCGGCTCCCAGTGCCG
CGCGCCAAGATCCATTCGTTGGGGGATCTGTCCGTCCTGACGCCGCTGCTGCTGCGGGGCTTGACAGGCT
CGGCCCGGCGGCTCCCAGTGCCGCGCGCCAAGATCCATTCGTTGGGGGATCCGATGGTGAGCAAGGGCGA
GGAGGTCATCAAAGAGTTCATGCGCTTCAAGGTGCGCATGGAGGGCTCCATGAACGGCCACGAGTTCGAG
ATCGAGGGCGAGGGCGAGGGCCGCCCCTACGAGGGCACCCAGACCGCCAAGCTGAAGGTGACCAAGGGCG
GCCCCCTGCCCTTCGCCTGGGACATCCTGTCCCCCCAGTTCATGTACGGCTCCAAGGCGTACGTGAAGCA
CCCCGCCGACATCCCCGATTACAAGAAGCTGTCCTTCCCCGAGGGCTTCAAGTGGGAGCGCGTGATGAAC
TTCGAGGACGGCGGTCTGGTGACCGTGACCCAGGACTCCTCCCTGCAGGACGGCACGCTGATCTACAAGG
TGAAGATGCGCGGCACCAACTTCCCCCCCGACGGCCCCGTAATGCAGAAGAAGACCATGGGCTGGGAGGC
CTCCACCGAGCGCCTGTACCCCCGCGACGGCGTGCTGAAGGGCGAGATCCACCAGGCCCTGAAGCTGAAG
GACGGCGGCCACTACCTGGTGGAGTTCAAGACCATCTACATGGCCAAGAAGCCCGTGCAACTGCCCGGCT
ACTACTACGTGGACACCAAGCTGGACATCACCTCCCACAACGAGGACTACACCATCGTGGAACAGTACGA
GCGCTCCGAGGGCCGCCACCACCTGTTCCTGGGGCATGGCACCGGCAGCACCGGCAGCGGCAGCTCCGGC
ACCGCCTCCTCCGAGGACAACAACATGGCCGTCATCAAAGAGTTCATGCGCTTCAAGGTGCGCATGGAGG
GCTCCATGAACGGCCACGAGTTCGAGATCGAGGGCGAGGGCGAGGGCCGCCCCTACGAGGGCACCCAGAC
CGCCAAGCTGAAGGTGACCAAGGGCGGCCCCCTGCCCTTCGCCTGGGACATCCTGTCCCCCCAGTTCATG
TACGGCTCCAAGGCGTACGTGAAGCACCCCGCCGACATCCCCGATTACAAGAAGCTGTCCTTCCCCGAGG
GCTTCAAGTGGGAGCGCGTGATGAACTTCGAGGACGGCGGTCTGGTGACCGTGACCCAGGACTCCTCCCT
GCAGGACGGCACGCTGATCTACAAGGTGAAGATGCGCGGCACCAACTTCCCCCCCGACGGCCCCGTAATG
CAGAAGAAGACCATGGGCTGGGAGGCCTCCACCGAGCGCCTGTACCCCCGCGACGGCGTGCTGAAGGGCG
AGATCCACCAGGCCCTGAAGCTGAAGGACGGCGGCCACTACCTGGTGGAGTTCAAGACCATCTACATGGC
CAAGAAGCCCGTGCAACTGCCCGGCTACTACTACGTGGACACCAAGCTGGACATCACCTCCCACAACGAG
GACTACACCATCGTGGAACAGTACGAGCGCTCCGAGGGCCGCCACCACCTGTTCCGGCTGGAAGATTTCG
TTGGGGACTGGCGACAGACAGCCGGCTACAACCTGGACCAAGTCCTTGAACAGGGAGGTGTGTCCAGTTT
GTTTCAGAATCTCGGGGTGTCCGTAACTCCGATCCAAAGGATTGTCCTGAGCGGTGAAAATGGGCTGAAG
ATCGACATCCATGTCATCATCCCGTATGAAGGTCTGAGCGGCGACCAAATGGGCCAGATCGAAAAAATTT
TTAAGGTGGTGTACCCTGTGGATGATCATCACTTTAAGGTGATCCTGCACTATGGCACACTGGTAATCGA
CGGGGTTACGCCGAACATGATCGACTATTTCGGACGGCCGTATGAAGGCATCGCCGTGTTCGACGGCAAA
AAGATCACTGTAACAGGGACCCTGTGGAACGGCAACAAAATTATCGACGAGCGCCTGATCAACCCCGACG
GCTCCCTGCTGTTCCGAGTAACCATCAACGGAGTGACCGGCTGGCGGCTGTGCGAACGCATTCTGGCGTA
ACTCGAGCATGCATCTAGAGGGCCCTATTCTATAGTGTCACCTAAATGCTAGAGCTCGCTGATCAGCCTC
GACTGTGCCTTCTAGTTGCCAGCCATCTGTTGTTTGCCCCTCCCCCGTGCCTTCCTTGACCCTGGAAGGT
GCCACTCCCACTGTCCTTTCCTAATAAAATGAGGAAATTGCATCGCATTGTCTGAGTAGGTGTCATTCTA
TTCTGGGGGGTGGGGTGGGGCAGGACAGCAAGGGGGAGGATTGGGAAGACAATAGCAGGCATGCTGGGGA
TGCGGTGGGCTCTATGGCTTCTGAGGCGGAAAGAACCAGCTGGGGCTCTAGGGGGTATCCCC
[124 nt withheld, positions 3283-3406]
C
[91 nt withheld, positions 3408-3498]
A
[49 nt withheld, positions 3500-3548]
CCTTTGACGTTGGAGTCCACGTTCTTT
[37 nt withheld, positions 3576-3612]
ACCCTATCTCGGTCTATTCTTTTGATTTATAAGGGATTTTGCCGATTTCGGCCTATTGGTTAAAAAATGA
GCTGATTTAACAAAAATTTAACGCGAATTAATTCTGTGGAATGTGTGTCAGTTAGGGTGTGGAAAGTCCC
CAGGCTCCCCAGCAGGCAGAAGTATGCAAAGCATGCATCTCAATTAGTCAGCAACCAGGTGTGGAAAGTC
CCCAGGCTCCCCAGCAGGCAGAAGTATGCAAAGCATGCATCTCAATTAGTCAGCAACCATAGTCCCGCCC
CTAACTCCGCCCATCCCGCCCCTAACTCCGCCCAGTTCCGCCCATTCTCCGCCCCATGGCTGACTAATTT
TTTTTATTTATGCAGAGGCCGAGGCCGCCTCTGCCTCTGAGCTATTCCAGAAGTAGTGAGGAGGCTTTTT
TGGAGGCCTAGGCTTTTGCAAAAAGCTCCCGGGAGCTTGTATATCCATTTTCGGATCTGATCAAGAGACA
GGATGAGGATCGTTTCGCATGATTGAACAAGATGGATTGCACGCAGGTTCTCCGGCCGCTTGGGTGGAGA
GGCTATTCGGCTATGACTGGGCACAACAGACAATCGGCTGCTCTGATGCCGCCGTGTTCCGGCTGTCAGC
GCAGGGGCGCCCGGTTCTTTTTGTCAAGACCGACCTGTCCGGTGCCCTGAATGAACTGCAGGACGAGGCA
GCGCGGCTATCGTGGCTGGCCACGACGGGCGTTCCTTGCGCAGCTGTGCTCGACGTTGTCACTGAAGCGG
GAAGGGACTGGCTGCTATTGGGCGAAGTGCCGGGGCAGGATCTCCTGTCATCTCACCTTGCTCCTGCCGA
GAAAGTATCCATCATGGCTGATGCAATGCGGCGGCTGCATACGCTTGATCCGGCTACCTGCCCATTCGAC
CACCAAGCGAAACATCGCATCGAGCGAGCACGTACTCGGATGGAAGCCGGTCTTGTCGATCAGGATGATC
TGGACGAAGAGCATCAGGGGCTCGCGCCAGCCGAACTGTTCGCCAGGCTCAAGGCGCGCATGCCCGACGG
CGAGGATCTCGTCGTGACCCATGGCGATGCCTGCTTGCCGAATATCATGGTGGAAAATGGCCGCTTTTCT
GGATTCATCGACTGTGGCCGGCTGGGTGTGGCGGACCGCTATCAGGACATAGCGTTGGCTACCCGTGATA
TTGCTGAAGAGCTTGGCGGCGAATGGGCTGACCGCTTCCTCGTGCTTTACGGTATCGCCGCTCCCGATTC
GCAGCGCATCGCCTTCTATCGCCTTCTTGACGAGTTCTTCTGAGCGGGACTCTGGGGTTCGAAATGACCG
ACCAAGCGACGCCCAACCTGCCATCACGAGATTTCGATTCCACCGCCGCCTTCTATGAAAGGTTGGGCTT
CGGAATCGTTTTCCGGGACGCCGGCTGGATGATCCTCCAGCGCGGGGATCTCATGCTGGAGTTCTTCGCC
CACCCCAACTTGTTTATTGCAGCTTATAATGGTTACAAATAAAGCAATAGCATCACAAATTTCACAAATA
AAGCATTTTTTTCACTGCATTCTAGTTGTGGTTTGTCCAAACTCATCAATGTATCTTATCATGTCTGTAT
ACCGTCGACCTCTAGCTAGAGCTTGGCGTAATCATGGTCATAGCTGTTTCCTGTGTGAAATTGTTATCCG
CTCACAATTCCACACAACATACGAGCCGGAAGCATAAAGTGTAAAGCCTGGGGTGCCTAATGAGTGAGCT
AACTCACATTAATTGCGTTGCGCTCACTGCCCGCTTTCCAGTCGGGAAACCTGTCGTGCCAGCTGCATTA
ATGAATCGGCCAACGCGCGGGGAGAGGCGGTTTGCGTATTGGGCGCTCTTCCGCTTCCTCGCTCACTGAC
TCGCTGCGCTCGGTCGTTCGGCTGCGGCGAGCGGTATCAGCTCACTCAAAGGCGGTAATACGGTTATCCA
CAGAATCAGGGGATAACGCAGGAAAGAACATGTGAGCAAAAGGCCAGCAAAAGGCCAGGAACCGTAAAAA
GGCCGCGTTGCTGGCGTTTTTCCATAGGCTCCGCCCCCCTGACGAGCATCACAAAAATCGACGCTCAAGT
CAGAGGTGGCGAAACCCGACAGGACTATAAAGATACCAGGCGTTTCCCCCTGGAAGCTCCCTCGTGCGCT
CTCCTGTTCCGACCCTGCCGCTTACCGGATACCTGTCCGCCTTTCTCCCTTCGGGAAGCGTGGCGCTTTC
TCATAGCTCACGCTGTAGGTATCTCAGTTCGGTGTAGGTCGTTCGCTCCAAGCTGGGCTGTGTGCACGAA
CCCCCCGTTCAGCCCGACCGCTGCGCCTTATCCGGTAACTATCGTCTTGAGTCCAACCCGGTAAGACACG
ACTTATCGCCACTGGCAGCAGCCACTGGTAACAGGATTAGCAGAGCGAGGTATGTAGGCGGTGCTACAGA
GTTCTTGAAGTGGTGGCCTAACTACGGCTACACTAGAAGAACAGTATTTGGTATCTGCGCTCTGCTGAAG
CCAGTTACCTTCGGAAAAAGAGTTGGTAGCTCTTGATCCGGCAAACAAACCACCGCTGGTAGCGGTGGTT
TTTTTGTTTGCAAGCAGCAGATTACGCGCAGAAAAAAAGGATCTCAAGAAGATCCTTTGATCTTTTCTAC
GGGGTCTGACGCTCAGTGGAACGAAAACTCACGTTAAGGGATTTTGGTCATGAGATTATCAAAAAGGATC
TTCACCTAGATCCTTTTAAATTAAAAATGAAGTTTTAAATCAATCTAAAGTATATATGAGTAAACTTGGT
CTGACAGTTACCAATGCTTAATCAGTGAGGCACCTATCTCAGCGATCTGTCTATTTCGTTCATCCATAGT
TGCCTGACTCCCCGTCGTGTAGATAACTACGATACGGGAGGGCTTACCATCTGGCCCCAGTGCTGCAATG
ATACCGCGAGACCCACGCTCACCGGCTCCAGATTTATCAGCAATAAACCAGCCAGCCGGAAGGGCCGAGC
GCAGAAGTGGTCCTGCAACTTTATCCGCCTCCATCCAGTCTATTAATTGTTGCCGGGAAGCTAGAGTAAG
TAGTTCGCCAGTTAATAGTTTGCGCAACGTTGTTGCCATTGCTACAGGCATCGTGGTGTCACGCTCGTCG
TTTGGTATGGCTTCATTCAGCTCCGGTTCCCAACGATCAAGGCGAGTTACATGATCCCCCATGTTGTGCA
AAAAAGCGGTTAGCTCCTTCGGTCCTCCGATCGTTGTCAGAAGTAAGTTGGCCGCAGTGTTATCACTCAT
GGTTATGGCAGCACTGCATAATTCTCTTACTGTCATGCCATCCGTAAGATGCTTTTCTGTGACTGGTGAG
TACTCAACCAAGTCATTCTGAGAATAGTGTATGCGGCGACCGAGTTGCTCTTGCCCGGCGTCAATACGGG
ATAATACCGCGCCACATAGCAGAACTTTAAAAGTGCTCATCATTGGAAAACGTTCTTCGGGGCGAAAACT
CTCAAGGATCTTACCGCTGTTGAGATCCAGTTCGATGTAACCCACTCGTGCACCCAACTGATCTTCAGCA
TCTTTTACTTTCACCAGCGTTTCTGGGTGAGCAAAAACAGGAAGGCAAAATGCCGCAAAAAAGGGAATAA
GGGCGACACGGAAATGTTGAATACTCATACTCTTCCTTTTTCAATATTATTGAAGCATTTATCAGGGTTA
TTGTCTCATGAGCGGATACATATTTGAATGTATTTAGAAAAATAAACAAATAGGGGTTCCGCGCACATTT
CCCCGAAAAGTGCCACCTGACGTCGACGGATCGGGAGATCTCCCGATCCCCTATGGTGCACTCTCAGTAC
AATCTGCTCTGATGCCGCATAGTT
