>Addgene plasmid #89533 | Cox8x2-ReNL_pcDNA3 | depositor partial sequence | sequence record 173476 | ReNL moiety
ATGGTGAGCAAGGGCGAGGAGGTCATCAAAGAGTTCATGCGCTTCAAGGTGCGCATGGAGGGCTCCATGA
ACGGCCACGAGTTCGAGATCGAGGGCGAGGGCGAGGGCCGCCCCTACGAGGGCACCCAGACCGCCAAGCT
GAAGGTGACCAAGGGCGGCCCCCTGCCCTTCGCCTGGGACATCCTGTCCCCCCAGTTCATGTACGGCTCC
AAGGCGTACGTGAAGCACCCCGCCGACATCCCCGATTACAAGAAGCTGTCCTTCCCCGAGGGCTTCAAGT
GGGAGCGCGTGATGAACTTCGAGGACGGCGGTCTGGTGACCGTGACCCAGGACTCCTCCCTGCAGGACGG
CACGCTGATCTACAAGGTGAAGATGCGCGGCACCAACTTCCCCCCCGACGGCCCCGTAATGCAGAAGAAG
ACCATGGGCTGGGAGGCCTCCACCGAGCGCCTGTACCCCCGCGACGGCGTGCTGAAGGGCGAGATCCACC
AGGCCCTGAAGCTGAAGGACGGCGGCCACTACCTGGTGGAGTTCAAGACCATCTACATGGCCAAGAAGCC
CGTGCAACTGCCCGGCTACTACTACGTGGACACCAAGCTGGACATCACCTCCCACAACGAGGACTACACC
ATCGTGGAACAGTACGAGCGCTCCGAGGGCCGCCACCACCTGTTCCTGGGGCATGGCACCGGCAGCACCG
GCAGCGGCAGCTCCGGCACCGCCTCCTCCGAGGACAACAACATGGCCGTCATCAAAGAGTTCATGCGCTT
CAAGGTGCGCATGGAGGGCTCCATGAACGGCCACGAGTTCGAGATCGAGGGCGAGGGCGAGGGCCGCCCC
TACGAGGGCACCCAGACCGCCAAGCTGAAGGTGACCAAGGGCGGCCCCCTGCCCTTCGCCTGGGACATCC
TGTCCCCCCAGTTCATGTACGGCTCCAAGGCGTACGTGAAGCACCCCGCCGACATCCCCGATTACAAGAA
GCTGTCCTTCCCCGAGGGCTTCAAGTGGGAGCGCGTGATGAACTTCGAGGACGGCGGTCTGGTGACCGTG
ACCCAGGACTCCTCCCTGCAGGACGGCACGCTGATCTACAAGGTGAAGATGCGCGGCACCAACTTCCCCC
CCGACGGCCCCGTAATGCAGAAGAAGACCATGGGCTGGGAGGCCTCCACCGAGCGCCTGTACCCCCGCGA
CGGCGTGCTGAAGGGCGAGATCCACCAGGCCCTGAAGCTGAAGGACGGCGGCCACTACCTGGTGGAGTTC
AAGACCATCTACATGGCCAAGAAGCCCGTGCAACTGCCCGGCTACTACTACGTGGACACCAAGCTGGACA
TCACCTCCCACAACGAGGACTACACCATCGTGGAACAGTACGAGCGCTCCGAGGGCCGCCACCACCTGTT
CCGGCTGGAAGATTTCGTTGGGGACTGGCGACAGACAGCCGGCTACAACCTGGACCAAGTCCTTGAACAG
GGAGGTGTGTCCAGTTTGTTTCAGAATCTCGGGGTGTCCGTAACTCCGATCCAAAGGATTGTCCTGAGCG
GTGAAAATGGGCTGAAGATCGACATCCATGTCATCATCCCGTATGAAGGTCTGAGCGGCGACCAAATGGG
CCAGATCGAAAAAATTTTTAAGGTGGTGTACCCTGTGGATGATCATCACTTTAAGGTGATCCTGCACTAT
GGCACACTGGTAATCGACGGGGTTACGCCGAACATGATCGACTATTTCGGACGGCCGTATGAAGGCATCG
CCGTGTTCGACGGCAAAAAGATCACTGTAACAGGGACCCTGTGGAACGGCAACAAAATTATCGACGAGCG
CCTGATCAACCCCGACGGCTCCCTGCTGTTCCGAGTAACCATCAACGGAGTGACCGGCTGGCGGCTGTGC
GAACGCATTCTGGCGTAA
